>Addgene plasmid #160041 | pRaGE Pyl TAG GFP Y35TAG | addgene full sequence | sequence record 332393 | Addgene NGS Result
TATTTGAATGTATTTAGAAAAATAAACAAATAGGGGTTCCGCGCACATTTCCCCGAAAAGTGCCACCTGA
CGTCTAAGAAACCATTATTATCATGACATTAACCTATAAAAATAGGCGTATCACGAGGCCCTTTCGTCTT
CAAGAATTCTGGCGAATCCTCTGACCAGCCAGAAAACGACCTTTCTGTGGTGAAACCGGATGCTGCAATT
CGGATCCGCGAATACCGCTTCCACAAACATTGCTCAAAAGTATCTCTTTGCTATATATCTCTGTGCTATA
TCCCTATATAACCTACCCATCCACCTTTCGCTCCTTGAACTTGCATCTAAACTCGACCTCTACATTTTTT
ATGTTTATCTCTAGTATTACTCTTTAGACAAAAAAATTGTAGTAAGAACTATTCATAGAGTGAATCGAAA
ACAATACGAAAATGTAAACATTTCCTATACGTAGTATATAGAGACAAAATAGAAGAAACCGTTCATAATT
TTCTGACCAATGAAGAATCATCAACGCTATCACTTTCTGTTCACAAAGTATGCGCAATCCACATCGGTAT
AGAATATAATCGGGGATGCCTTTATCTTGAAAAAATGCACCCGCAGCTTCGCTAGTAATCAGTAAACGCG
GGAAGTGGAGTCAGGCTTTTTTTATGGAAGAGAAAATAGACACCAAAGTAGCCTTCTTCTAACCTTAACG
GACCTACAGTGCAAAAAGTTATCAAGAGACTGCATTATAGAGCGCACAAAGGAGAAAAAAAGTAATCTAA
GATGCTTTGTTAGAAAAATAGCGCTCTCGGGATGCATTTTTGTAGAACAAAAAAGAAGTATAGATTCTTT
GTTGGTAAAATAGCGCTCTCGCGTTGCATTTCTGTTCTGTAAAAATGCAGCTCAGATTCTTTGTTTGAAA
AATTAGCGCTCTCGCGTTGCATTTTTGTTTTACAAAAATGAAGCACAGATTCTTCGTTGGTAAGATAGCG
CTTTCGCGTTGCATTTCTGTTCTGTAAAAATGCAGCTCAGATTCTTTGTTTGAAAAGTTAGCGCTCTCGC
GTTGCATTTTTGTTCTACAAAATGAAGCACAGATGCTTCGTTAACAAAGATATGCTATTGAAGTGCAAGA
TGGAAACGCAGAAAATGAACCGGGGATGCGACGTGCAAGATTACCTATGCAATAGATGCAATAGTTTCTC
CAGGAACCGAAATACATACATTGTCTTCCGTAAAGCGCTAGACTATATATTATTATACAGGTTCAAATAT
ACTATCTGTTTCAGGGAAAACTCCCAGGTTCGGATGTTCAAAATTCAATGATGGGTAACAAGTACGATCG
TAAATCTGTAAAACAGTTTGTCGGATATTAGGCTGTATCTCCTCAAAGCGTATTCGAATATCATTGAGAA
GCTGCAGCGTCACATCGGATAATAATGTTGGCAGCCATTGTAGAAGTGCCTTTTGCATTTCTAGTCTCTT
TCTCGGTCTAGCTAGTTTTACTACATCGCGAAGATAGAATCTTAGATCACACTGCCTTTGCTGAGCTGGA
TCAATAGAGTAACAAAAGAGTGGTAAGGCTTCGTTAAAGGACAAGGACCTGAGCGGAAGTGTATCGTACA
GTAGACGGAGTATACTAGGTATAGTCTATAGTCCGTGGAATTAATTCTCATGTTTGACAGCTTATCATCG
ATAAGCTAGCTTTTCAATTCATCATTTTTTTTTTTATTCTTTTTTTTGATTTCGGTTTCCTTGAAATTTT
TTTGATTCGGTAATCTCCGAACAGAAGGAAGAACGAAGGAAGGAGCACAGACTTAGATTGGTATATATAC
GCATATGTAGTGTTGAAGAAACATGAAATTGCCCAGTATTCTTAACCCAGCTGCACAGAACAAAAACCTG
CAGGAAACGAAGATAAATCATGTCGAAAGCTACATATAAGGAACGTGCTGCTACTCATCCTAGTCCTGCT
GCTGCCAAGCTATTTAATATCATGCACGAAAAGCAAACAAACTTGTGTGCTTCATTGGATGTTCGTACCA
CCAAGGAATTACTGGAGTTAGTTGAGGCATTAGGTCCCAAAATTTGTTTACTAAAAACACATGTGGATAT
CTTGACTGATTTTTCCATGGAGGGCACAGTTAAGCCGCTAAAGGCATTATCCGCCAAGTACAATTTTTTA
CTCTTCGAAGACAGAAAATTTGCTGACATTGGTAATACAGTCAAATTGCAGTACTCTGCGGGTGTATACA
GAATAGCAGAATGGGCAGACATTACGAATGCACACGGTGTGGTGGGCCCAGGTATTGTTAGCGGTTTGAA
GCAGGCGGCAGAAGAAGTAACAGAGGAACCTAGAGGCCTTTTGATGTTAGCAGAATTGTCATGCAAGGGC
TCCCTATCTACTGGAGAGTATACTAAGGGTACTGTTGACATTGCGAAGAGCGACAAAGATTTTGTTATCG
GCTTTATTGCTCAAAGAGACATGGGTGGAAGAGATGAAGGTTACGATTGGCTGATTATGACACCCGGTGT
GGGTTTAGATGACAAGGGAGACGCATTGGGTCAACAGTATAGAACCGTGGATGATGTGGTCTCTACAGGA
TCTGACATTATTATTGTTGGAAGAGGACTATTTGCAAAGGGAAGGGATGCTAAGGTAGAGGGTGAACGTT
ACAGAAAAGCAGGCTGGGAAGCATATTTGAGAAGATGCGGCCAGCAAAACGGATCCGCTTAAACCTTACT
GCAAGGGTAAGGTCAAGGTTTGTTATCAATGAAGTTAATTTCGTTGAACCCCGCATCGAGAGGTTATTTG
GGTATATGAACACGGAAGGATTGTAGTATTGACTTACGATGGTAAAATGTCGCCACTTTTATCCTTGACA
ATACAACGAGAACCCTCTCGTTGAACATTAACCCTAAGGAACTCAAATGGATAAAAAACCACTAAACACT
CTGATCTCTGCTACTGGTCTGTGGATGAGTCGTACCGGAACCATTCATAAAATCAAACACCACGAGGTTA
GCCGTTCGAAAATCTATATTGAGATGGCGTGTGGCGATCATCTGGTTGTGAACAATAGCCGCTCTTCTCG
TACAGCACGTGCACTGCGTCACCACAAATATCGTAAAACCTGTAAACGTTGCCGTGTGTCCGATGAGGAT
CTGAACAAATTCCTGACAAAAGCCAATGAGGACCAAACAAGCGTGAAAGTGAAAGTCGTTAGCGCTCCTA
CCCGTACTAAAAAAGCAATGCCGAAATCCGTTGCTCGTGCCCCTAAACCACTGGAAAACACTGAAGCAGC
ACAGGCACAGCCGTCTGGAAGCAAATTCTCTCCGGCCATTCCTGTTTCTACCCAGGAGTCCGTTTCTGTT
CCAGCAAGTGTGAGCACCAGCATTAGCAGTATTAGCACCGGTGCCACCGCTAGCGCCCTGGTTAAAGGCA
ATACCAATCCGATTACAAGCATGTCTGCCCCGGTTCAAGCATCAGCTCCAGCACTGACAAAATCCCAAAC
CGATCGTCTGGAGGTTCTGCTGAATCCGAAAGACGAAATCAGCCTGAATTCCGGCAAACCGTTTCGTGAA
CTGGAGAGCGAACTGCTGTCACGTCGTAAAAAAGACCTGCAACAAATCTATGCCGAAGAACGTGAGAACT
ATCTGGGGAAACTGGAACGTGAAATCACCCGCTTTTTCGTGGATCGTGGCTTTCTGGAGATCAAATCCCC
GATTCTGATTCCTCTGGAGTATATCGAGCGTATGGGCATCGACAATGATACCGAACTGAGCAAACAAATT
TTCCGTGTGGATAAAAACTTCTGTCTGCGCCCTATGCTGGCACCAAATCTGTATAACTATCTGCGCAAAC
TGGACCGTGCCCTGCCTGATCCTATCAAAATCTTCGAGATCGGCCCGTGTTATCGTAAAGAGTCCGACGG
TAAAGAACATCTGGAGGAGTTTACCATGCTGAACTTTTGCCAAATGGGTTCAGGTTGTACTCGTGAGAAC
CTGGAAAGCATCATCACCGATTTTCTGAACCACCTGGGCATTGACTTCAAAATTGTGGGCGACAGCTGTA
TGGTGTATGGCGACACCCTGGATGTCATGCACGGCGACCTGGAACTGTCTAGTGCCGTTGTTGGACCAAT
TCCGCTGGACCGTGAGTGGGGTATCGACAAACCGTGGATCGGAGCAGGATTCGGTCTGGAACGCCTGCTG
AAAGTGAAACACGACTTCAAAAACATCAAACGTGCCGCCCGTTCTGAATCGTATTATAACGGGATTTCTA
CCAACCTGTAATTCAATTGCATAGATATTCAAAAACCGCGGTAATTTCCGCGGTTTTTTTATGTCTAAAG
AATGTAATAAAAGCGAAAGTAGTGAACAGATTTGACTGATGTACATGCTATGTCGGCGTGTTGATGTTTG
TTTTTTGATAAATTTTTGTAATTAAAGATCGTGGTTTTTAGTGCTTATTCAATGGCTGATTTTCAAACTA
TCCCTCTGATTAATATCTACTATCTATAAAGTTCCCCAAGTGGCATCTCAATAGTGAGACAAATATCTGC
ATTAGTTACTTTGTTGTGACTTTTGGCGCAATACTCACGATGAGTGTCCACACAGATTGATATGGTTTAT
GAAGTTTAAGAGATAGAACATCCCCCAAGATGTTCAACTTAGTGGAAACCTGATCATGTAGATCGAATGG
ACTCTAAATCCGTTCAGCCGGGTTAGATTCCCGGGGTTTCCGCCATTCTCTAAGCATTTTTGGAATAAAA
CGTCCAAACCAGAGCAAGCAATTGACACTGGTTGGCATTTTTGACTCTGAAAGTCTTTAGAAAATGTACT
TCCTCGTGAAGAAACATAGCTCTTTAACAGAGCGGCAGCAAGTGGGGGACAGCAGAAGACCTGACCGCCG
CAGAGTGGATGTTTGACATGGTGAAGACTATCGCACCATCAGCCAGAAAACCGAATTTTGCTGGGTGGGC
TAACGATATCCGCCTGATGCGTGAACGTGACGGACGTAACCACCGCGACATGTGTGTGCTGTTCCGCTGG
GCATGCTGAGCTAACACCGTGCGTGTAGACAATTTTACCTCTGGCGGTGATAATGGTTGCAGCTAGCAAT
AATTTTGTTTAACTTTAAGAAGGAGATATACCATGGGCAGCAGCCATCATCATCATCATCACAGCTCTAG
AGAGCTTTTCACTGGCGTTGTTCCCATCCTGGTCGAGCTGGACGGCGACGTAAACGGCCACAAGTTCAGC
GTGTCCGGCGAGGGCGAGGGCGATGCCACCTAGGGCAAGCTGACCCTGAAGTTCATCTGCACCACCGGCA
AGCTGCCCGTGCCCTGGCCCACCCTCGTGACCACCCTGACCTACGGCGTGCAGTGCTTCAGCCGCTACCC
CGACCACATGAAGCAGCACGACTTCTTCAAGTCCGCCATGCCCGAAGGCTACGTCCAGGAGCGCACCATC
TTCTTCAAGGACGACGGCAACTACAAGACCCGCGCCGAGGTGAAGTTCGAGGGCGACACCCTGGTGAACC
GCATCGAGCTGAAGGGCATCGACTTCAAGGAGGACGGCAACATCCTGGGGCACAAGCTGGAGTACAACTA
CAACAGCCACAACGTCTATATCATGGCCGACAAGCAGAAGAACGGCATCAAGGTGAACTTCAAGATCCGC
CACAACATCGAGGACGGCAGCGTGCAGCTCGCCGACCACTACCAGCAGAACACCCCCATCGGCGACGGCC
CCGTGCTGCTGCCCGACAACCACTACCTGAGCACCCAGTCCGCCCTGAGCAAAGACCCCAACGAGAAGCG
CGATCACATGGTCCTGCTGGAGTTCGTGACCGCCGCCGGGATCTGACTCGAGCAAAGCCCGCCGAAAGGC
GGGCTTTTCTGTGTCGACCGATGCCCTTGAGAGCCTTCAACCCAGTCAGCTCCTTCCGGTGGGCGCGGGG
CATGACTATCGTCGCCGCACTTATGACTGTCTTCTTTATCATGCAACTCGTAGGACAGGTGCCGGCAGCG
CTCTTCCGCTTCCTCGCTCACTGACTCGCTGCGCTCGGTCGTTCGGCTGCGGCGAGCGGTATCAGCTCAC
TCAAAGGCGGTAATACGGTTATCCACAGAATCAGGGGATAACGCAGGAAAGAACATGTGAGCAAAAGGCC
AGCAAAAGGCCAGGAACCGTAAAAAGGCCGCGTTGCTGGCGTTTTTCCATAGGCTCCGCCCCCCTGACGA
GCATCACAAAAATCGATGCTCAAGTCAGAGGTGGCGAAACCCGACAGGACTATAAAGATACCAGGCGTTT
CCCCCTGGAAGCTCCCTCGTGCGCTCTCCTGTTCCGACCCTGCCGCTTACCGGATACCTGTCCGCCTTTC
TCCCTTCGGGAAGCGTGGCGCTTTCTCATAGCTCACGCTGTAGGTATCTCAGTTCGGTGTAGGTCGTTCG
CTCCAAGCTGGGCTGTGTGCACGAACCCCCCGTTCAGCCCGACCGCTGCGCCTTATCCGGTAACTATCGT
CTTGAGTCCAACCCGGTAAGACACGACTTATCGCCACTGGCAGCAGCCACTGGTAACAGGATTAGCAGAG
CGAGGTATGTAGGCGGTGCTACAGAGTTCTTGAAGTGGTGGCCTAACTACGGCTACACTAGAAGAACAGT
ATTTGGTATCTGCGCTCTGCTGAAGCCAGTTACCTTCGGAAAAAGAGTTGGTAGCTCTTGATCCGGCAAA
CAAACCACCGCTGGTAGCGGTGGTTTTTTTGTTTGCAAGCAGCAGATTACGCGCAGAAAAAAAGGATCTC
AAGAAGATCCTTTGATCTTTTCTACGGGGTCTGACGCTCAGTGGAACGAAAACTCACGTTAAGGGATTTT
GGTCATGAGATTATCAAAAAGGATCTTCACCTAGATCCTTTTAAATTAAAAATGAAGTTTTAAATCAATC
TAAAGTATATATGAGTAAACTTGGTCTGACAGTCACCAATGCTTAATCAGTGAGGCACCTATCTCAGCGA
TCTGTCTATTTCGTTCATCCATAGTTGCCTGACTCCCCGTCGTGTAGATAACTACGATACGGGAGGGCTT
ACCATCTGGCCCCAGTGCTGCAATGATACCGCGAGACCCACGCTCACCGGCTCCAGATTTATCAGCAATA
AACCAGCCAGCCGGAAGGGCCGAGCGCAGAAGTGGTCCTGCAACTTTATCCGCCTCCATCCAGTCTATTA
ATTGTTGCCGGGAAGCTAGAGTAAGTAGTTCGCCAGTTAATAGTTTGCGCAACGTTGTTGCCATTGCTAC
AGGCATCGTGGTGTCACGCTCGTCGTTTGGTATGGCTTCATTCAGCTCCGGTTCCCAACGATCAAGGCGA
GTTACATGATCCCCCATGTTGTGCAAAAAAGCGGTTAGCTCCTTCGGTCCTCCGATCGTTGTCAGAAGTA
AGTTGGCCGCAGTGTTATCACTCATGGTTATGGCAGCACTGCATAATTCTCTTACTGTCATGCCATCCGT
AAGATGCTTTTCTGTGACTGGTGAGTACTCAACCAAGTCATTCTGAGAATAGTGTATGCGGCGACCGAGT
TGCTCTTGCCCGGCGTCAACACGGGATAATACCGCGCCACATAGCAGAACTTTAAAAGTGCTCATCATTG
GAAAACGTTCTTCGGGGCGAAAACTCTCAAGGATCTTACCGCTGTTGAGATCCAGTTCGATGTAACCCAC
TCGTGCACCCAACTGATCTTCAGCATCTTTTACTTTCACCAGCGTTTCTGGGTGAGCAAAAACAGGAAGG
CAAAATGCCGCAAAAAAGGGAATAAGGGCGACACGGAAATGTTGAATACTCATACTCTTCCTTTTTCAAT
ATTATTGAAGCATTTATCAGGGTTATTGTCTCATGAGCGGATACA
Features (pLannotate 1.2.2; 16 found; start..end, strand, type, name):
    145..213     +  CDS            O (fragment): VRPO_LAMBD - Protein inferred from homology: Swiss-Prot protein existence level 3. Necessary for the bidirectional replication of DNA. It interacts with the ori (origin of replication) region of the genome during the initiation of replication. From Escherichia phage lambda (Bacteriophage lambda).
    218..1092    +  rep_origin     2μ ori: yeast 2μ plasmid origin of replication
   1246..1626    -  CDS            RAF1 (fragment): RAF_YEAST - Experimental evidence at transcript level: Swiss-Prot protein existence level 2. Antagonizes transcriptional repression of recombinase FLP by REP1-REP2. May play a role in plasmid partitioning. From Saccharomyces cerevisiae (strain ATCC 204508 / S288c) (Baker's yeast).
   1664..1687    +  promoter       tet promoter (fragment): E. coli promoter for tetracycline efflux protein gene
   1693..1909    +  promoter       URA3 promoter: S. cerevisiae URA3
   1910..2710    +  CDS            URA3: orotidine-5'-phosphate decarboxylase, required for uracil biosynthesis; S. cerevisiae URA3; yeast auxotrophic marker, counterselectable with 5-fluoroorotic acid (5-FOA)
   2917..4278    +  CDS            pylS: PYLS_METMA - Experimental evidence at protein level: Swiss-Prot protein existence level 1. Catalyzes the attachment of pyrrolysine to tRNA(Pyl). Pyrrolysine is a lysine derivative encoded by the termination codon UAG. From Methanosarcina mazei (strain ATCC BAA-159 / DSM 3647 / Goe1 / Go1 / JCM 11833 / OCM 88) (Methanosarcina frisia).
   4663..4731    +  ncRNA          tRNA: Accession: RF00005 - tRNA
   4858..5085    +  CDS            O (fragment): VRPO_LAMBD - Protein inferred from homology: Swiss-Prot protein existence level 3. Necessary for the bidirectional replication of DNA. It interacts with the ori (origin of replication) region of the genome during the initiation of replication. From Escherichia phage lambda (Bacteriophage lambda).
   5114..5136    +  RBS            RBS: efficient ribosome binding site from bacteriophage T7 gene 10 (Olins and Rangwala, 1989)
   5155..5171    +  CDS            capTEV™ (fragment): composite tag for in vivo biotinylation, TEV protease cleavage, and 6xHis tagging
   5182..5853    +  CDS            (3-F)Tyr-EGFP: (3-F)Tyr-EGFP is a basic (constitutively fluorescent) green fluorescent protein published in 2004, derived from Aequorea victoria.
   5893..6024    +  CDS            TcR (fragment): tetracycline efflux protein; tet; confers resistance to tetracycline
   6204..6792    -  rep_origin     ori: high-copy-number ColE1/pMB1/pBR322/pUC origin of replication
   6965..7823    -  CDS            AmpR (fragment): β-lactamase; bla; confers resistance to ampicillin, carbenicillin, and related antibiotics
   7824..43      -  promoter       AmpR promoter (across the origin): bla
