[The description below was written by a language model from this plasmid's Addgene catalogue record and pLannotate feature annotations shown in this document.]
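Description:
pRaGE Pyl TAG GFP Y35TAG is a bacterial expression plasmid of about 7.9 kb, built on a modified pBEST backbone for genetic code expansion in Vibrio natriegens. It replicates in E. coli from a pBR322/ColE1-type origin under ampicillin selection (β-lactamase). The depositors also added the yeast 2μ origin and the URA3 auxotrophic marker. These yeast elements are not part of the bacterial function of the plasmid; they allow it to be constructed and re-engineered by homologous-recombination assembly in Saccharomyces cerevisiae.

The payload consists of three cassettes that together form an amber-suppression system with a built-in readout. The Methanosarcina mazei pyrrolysyl-tRNA synthetase (MmPylRS, pylS) is flanked by the native V. natriegens GluRS promoter and terminator. Its cognate tRNA(Pyl) carrying a CUA anticodon is placed under a native V. natriegens tRNA promoter and terminator, so both orthogonal components use host-derived regulatory signals. The reporter is deGFP with an N-terminal His-tag, driven by the P70b promoter with a T7 gene 10-type ribosome binding site and ended by the T500 terminator. Tyrosine 35 of this reporter (position 47 when the tag is counted) is replaced by a TAG stop codon. Full-length fluorescent protein is therefore made only when the synthetase charges the suppressor tRNA with a supplied unnatural amino acid and the amber codon is read through; otherwise translation truncates early.

In the feature table, the short phage lambda O hits probably reflect the lambda-derived promoter regions, and the GFP is labelled as an EGFP variant. The tet promoter and TcR fragments appear to be backbone remnants. The plasmid is used to test and quantify unnatural amino acid incorporation in V. natriegens, and the His-tag allows purification of the product.
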