Addgene plasmid #160041: pRaGE Pyl TAG GFP Y35TAG
Purpose: Encodes for MmPyl tRNA synthetase/tRNA pair and for GFP reporter with TAG mutation at site 35, for unnatural amino acid incorporation into the GFP protein in Vibrio natriegens.
Depositing lab: Lital Alfonta. Depositing organization: Ben-Gurion University. Publication: Genetic Code Expansion of Vibrio natriegens. Ozer E, Alfonta L. Front Bioeng Biotechnol. 2021 Feb 26;9:594429. doi: 10.3389/fbioe.2021.594429. eCollection 2021. PubMed 33718334.
Backbone
  Vector backbone: pBEST
  Backbone size w/o insert (bp): 4714
  Total vector size (bp): 7890
  Modifications to backbone: In addition to pBR322 origin and amp marker, we have introduced the 2micron yeast origin and URA3 marker to enable genetic engineering using yeast assembly.
  Vector type: Bacterial Expression, Synthetic Biology
  Selectable markers: URA3
Growth in bacteria
  Bacterial resistance: Ampicillin, 100 μg/mL
  Growth temperature: 37°C
  Growth strain: DH5alpha
  Copy number: Unknown
Gene/Insert 1
  Gene/Insert name: Pyrrolysyl tRNA synthetase (Methanosarcina mazei) (alt name: MmPylRS)
  Species: Methanosarcina mazei
  Insert size (bp): 1365
  Promoter: Vibrio natriegens GluRS native promoter and terminator
  Cloning method: Gibson Cloning
  Sequencing primers: 5′ CAGGCTGGGAAGCATATTTG; 3′ AACCATATCAATCTGTGTGG
Gene/Insert 2
  Gene/Insert name: Pyrrolysyl tRNA(cua) (Methanosarcina mazei) (alt name: MmPyl-tRNA)
  Species: Methanosarcina mazei
  Insert size (bp): 72
  Promoter: Vibrio natriegens tRNAs native promoter and terminator
  Cloning method: Gibson Cloning
  Sequencing primers: 5′ GAGACAAATATCTGCATTAG; 3′ TCTTCACCATGTCAAACATC
Gene/Insert 3
  Gene/Insert name: deGFP
  Insert size (bp): 714
  Mutation: Changed tyrosine 35 to TAG stop-codon (Site number matches sequence without N-His-tag. Site 47 with N-His-tag)
  Promoter: P70b promoter and T500 terminator
  Tag / fusion protein: His-tag (N terminal on insert)
  Cloning method: Gibson Cloning
  Sequencing primers: 5′ GTGAAGACTATCGCACCATCAG; 3′ GATAAAGAAGACAGTCATAAGTGC
Terms and licenses: Academic/Nonprofit Terms; Industry Terms: Not Available to Industry
How to cite: pRaGE Pyl TAG GFP Y35TAG was a gift from Lital Alfonta (Addgene plasmid # 160041 ; http://n2t.net/addgene:160041 ; RRID:Addgene_160041)
