>Addgene plasmid #160041 | pRaGE Pyl TAG GFP Y35TAG | addgene partial sequence | sequence record 325497 | URA3-F 5'-GAGAAGATGCGGCCAGCAAAA-3'
NNNNNNNNNNTTACTGCNNGGTAGGTCAGGTTTGTTATCAATGAAGTTAATTTCGTTGAACCCCGCATCG
AGAGGTTATTTGGGTATATGAACACGGAAGGATTGTAGTATTGACTTACGATGGTAAAATGTCGCCACTT
TTATCCTTGACAATACAACGAGAACCCTCTCGTTGAACATTAACCCTAAGGAACTCAAATGGATAAAAAA
CCACTAAACACTCTGATCTCTGCTACTGGTCTGTGGATGAGTCGTACCGGAACCATTCATAAAATCAAAC
ACCACGAGGTTAGCCGTTCGAAAATCTATATTGAGATGGCGTGTGGCGATCATCTGGTTGTGAACAATAG
CCGCTCTTCTCGTACAGCACGTGCACTGCGTCACCACAAATATCGTAAAACCTGTAAACGTTGCCGTGTG
CTGATGAATCCCCTAATGATTTTGGTAAAAATCATTAAGTTAAGGTGGATACACATCTTGTCATATGATC
AAATGGTTTCGCGAAAAATCAATAATCAGACAACAAGATGTGCGAACTCGATATTTTACACGACTCTCTT
TACCAATTCTGCCCCGAATTACACTTAAAACGACTCAACAGCTTAACGTTGGCTTGCCACGCATTACTTG
ACTGTAAAACTCTCACTCTTACCGAACTTGGCCGTAACCTGCCAACCAAAGCGAGAACAAAACATAACAT
CAAACGAATCGACCGATTGTTAGGTAATCGTCACCTCCACAAAGAGCGACTCGCTGTATACCGTTGGCAT
GCTAGCTTTATCTGTTCGGGCAATACGATGCCCATTGTACTTGTTGACTGGTCTGATATTCGTGAGCAAA
AACGACTTATGGTATTGCGAGCTTCAGTCGCACTACACGGTCGTTCTGTTACTCTTTATGAGAAAGCGTT
CCCGCTTTCANAGCAATGTTCAAAGAAAGCTCATGACCAATTTCTAGCCGACCTTGCGAGCATTCTACCG
AGTAACACCACACCGCTCATTGTCAGTGATGCTGGCTTTAAAGTGCCATGGNATAAATCCGTTGAGAANN
